>Addgene plasmid #236040 | pQdCas12a.sggfp(B) | addgene full sequence | sequence record 469924 | Addgene NGS Result
CTTGACGAGTTCTTCTGAGCGGGACTCTGGGGTTCGAAATGACCGACCAAGCGACGCCCAACCTGCCATC
ACGAGATTTCGATTCCACCGCCGCCTTCTATGAAAGGTTGGACTAGAGAATTCATCCTGAACTTATCTAG
ATTAATTTAAGACTGCTTTTTTAAACTGTTCATTAATAGGCATAGACAATACAACCGATTTAGTATCACC
TAATACATGAATTTCTTTGTCTCCAATACGATGACAAGGAACTTTAATACGCTTTAAAAATCGCTCTATT
GCTGTTGATGTTACTGTTACATATTCTGTAATACCTTGACTAACAGCGTGTTTATATATAGCTTCAAATA
GTTTCATTGTAATTTCACTAGCAGAGTTATTTATCTTTGAGCTATTTTTACCTACAGCAAAACGACTTAA
TTCGACTATATTAGGATCTTTGGGAGCACTCTGTTGACCAAGCAATTCAGGAAAAACACTTTTCAGCATA
TAATCACCTGTTGTAGGTAATAAACGCCAGCATCCACTTACATTTTCAGTATCATCACAAGCATAAATAT
ATTCTGCATTTGAGTTATCATACTCATCTGATTCAAGGTTATTTTCTACAACTAAGTCCCACTCAAGTCT
TTGCTTAAACACTTGATAACGAAGACTTAGAATACCTTTATACTCCTCCGATGGAATTGCCAAAAAATCC
GATTTTTTTATCATTATAGTCATACCAACCTCCCTTGCGTTTATTCGACTATAACAAACCATTTTCTTGC
GTAAACCTGTACGATCCTACAGGTGCTTATGTTAAGTAATTGTATTCCCAGCGATACAATAGTGTGACAA
AAATCCAATTTATTAGAATCAAATGTCAATCCATTACCGTTTTAATGATATATAACACGCAAAACTTGCG
ACAAACAATAGGTAAGGATAAAGAGATGGGTATGAAAAACATAAATGCCGACGACACATACAGAATAATT
AATAAAATTAAAGCTTGTAGAAGCAATAATGATATTAATCAATGCTTATCTGATATGACTAAAATGGTAC
ATTGTGAATATTATTTACTCGCGATCATTTATCCTCATTCTATGGTTAAATCTGATATTTCAATTCTAGA
TAATTACCCTAAAAAATGGAGGCAATATTATGATGACGCTAATTTAATAAAATATGATCCTATAGTAGAT
TATTCTAACTCCAATCATTCACCAATTAATTGGAATATATTTGAAAACAATGCTGTAAATAAAAAATCTC
CAAATGTAATTAAAGAAGCGAAAACATCAGGTCTTATCACTGGGTTTAGTTTCCCTATTCATACGGCTAA
CAATGGCTTCGGAATGCTTAGTTTTGCACATTCAGAAAAAGACAACTATATAGATAGTTTATTTTTACAT
GCGTGTATGAACATACCATTAATTGTTCCTTCTCTAGTTGATAATTATCGAAAAATAAATATAGCAAATA
ATAAATCAAACAACGATTTAACCAAAAGAGAAAAAGAATGTTTAGCGTGGGCATGCGAAGGAAAAAGCTC
TTGGGATATTTCAAAAATATTAGGCTGCAGTGAGCGTACTGTCACTTTCCATTTAACCAATGCGCAAATG
AAACTCAATACAACAAACCGCTGCCAAAGTATTTCTAAAGCAATTTTAACAGGAGCAATTGATTGCCCAT
ACTTTAAAAATTAAAGATCTACCTGTAGGATCGTACAGGTTTACGCAAGAAAATGGTTTGTTATAGTCGA
ATAAAAAAGAGGAGAAAGGATCTATGTCAATTTATCAAGAATTTGTTAATAAATATAGTTTAAGTAAAAC
TCTAAGATTTGAGTTAATCCCACAGGGTAAAACACTTGAAAACATAAAAGCAAGAGGTTTGATTTTAGAT
GATGAGAAAAGAGCTAAAGACTACAAAAAGGCTAAACAAATAATTGATAAATATCATCAGTTTTTTATAG
AGGAGATATTAAGTTCGGTTTGTATTAGCGAAGATTTATTACAAAACTATTCTGATGTTTATTTTAAACT
TAAAAAGAGTGATGATGATAATCTACAAAAAGATTTTAAAAGTGCAAAAGATACGATAAAGAAACAAATA
TCTGAATATATAAAGGACTCAGAGAAATTTAAGAATTTGTTTAATCAAAACCTTATCGATGCTAAAAAAG
GGCAAGAGTCAGATTTAATTCTATGGCTAAAGCAATCTAAGGATAATGGTATAGAACTATTTAAAGCCAA
TAGTGATATCACAGATATAGATGAGGCGTTAGAAATAATCAAATCTTTTAAAGGTTGGACAACTTATTTT
AAGGGTTTTCATGAAAATAGAAAAAATGTTTATAGTAGCAATGATATTCCTACATCTATTATTTATAGGA
TAGTAGATGATAATTTGCCTAAATTTCTAGAAAATAAAGCTAAGTATGAGAGTTTAAAAGACAAAGCTCC
AGAAGCTATAAACTATGAACAAATTAAAAAAGATTTGGCAGAAGAGCTAACCTTTGATATTGACTACAAA
ACATCTGAAGTTAATCAAAGAGTTTTTTCACTTGATGAAGTTTTTGAGATAGCAAACTTTAATAATTATC
TAAATCAAAGTGGTATTACTAAATTTAATACTATTATTGGTGGTAAATTTGTAAATGGTGAAAATACAAA
GAGAAAAGGTATAAATGAATATATAAATCTATACTCACAGCAAATAAATGATAAAACACTCAAAAAATAT
AAAATGAGTGTTTTATTTAAGCAAATTTTAAGTGATACAGAATCTAAATCTTTTGTAATTGATAAGTTAG
AAGATGATAGTGATGTAGTTACAACGATGCAAAGTTTTTATGAGCAAATAGCAGCTTTTAAAACAGTAGA
AGAAAAATCTATTAAAGAAACACTATCTTTATTATTTGATGATTTAAAAGCTCAAAAACTTGATTTGAGT
AAAATTTATTTTAAAAATGATAAATCTCTTACTGATCTATCACAACAAGTTTTTGATGATTATAGTGTTA
TTGGTACAGCGGTACTAGAATATATAACTCAACAAATAGCACCTAAAAATCTTGATAACCCTAGTAAGAA
AGAGCAAGAATTAATAGCCAAAAAAACTGAAAAAGCAAAATACTTATCTCTAGAAACTATAAAGCTTGCC
TTAGAAGAATTTAATAAGCATAGAGATATAGATAAACAGTGTAGGTTTGAAGAAATACTTGCAAACTTTG
CGGCTATTCCGATGATATTTGATGAAATAGCTCAAAACAAAGACAATTTGGCACAGATATCTATCAAATA
TCAAAATCAAGGTAAAAAAGACCTACTTCAAGCTAGTGCGGAAGATGATGTTAAAGCTATCAAGGATCTT
TTAGATCAAACTAATAATCTCTTACATAAACTAAAAATATTTCATATTAGTCAGTCAGAAGATAAGGCAA
ATATTTTAGACAAGGATGAGCATTTTTATCTAGTATTTGAGGAGTGCTACTTTGAGCTAGCGAATATAGT
GCCTCTTTATAACAAAATTAGAAACTATATAACTCAAAAGCCATATAGTGATGAGAAATTTAAGCTCAAT
TTTGAGAACTCGACTTTGGCTAATGGTTGGGATAAAAATAAAGAGCCTGACAATACGGCAATTTTATTTA
TCAAAGATGATAAATATTATCTGGGTGTGATGAATAAGAAAAATAACAAAATATTTGATGATAAAGCTAT
CAAAGAAAATAAAGGCGAGGGTTATAAAAAAATTGTTTATAAACTTTTACCTGGCGCAAATAAAATGTTA
CCTAAGGTTTTCTTTTCTGCTAAATCTATAAAATTTTATAATCCTAGTGAAGATATACTTAGAATAAGAA
ATCATTCCACACATACAAAAAATGGTAGTCCTCAAAAAGGATATGAAAAATTTGAGTTTAATATTGAAGA
TTGCCGAAAATTTATAGATTTTTATAAACAGTCTATAAGTAAGCATCCGGAGTGGAAAGATTTTGGATTT
AGATTTTCTGATACTCAAAGATATAATTCTATAGATGAATTTTATAGAGAAGTTGAAAATCAAGGCTACA
AACTAACTTTTGAAAATATATCAGAGAGCTATATTGATAGCGTAGTTAATCAGGGTAAATTGTACCTATT
CCAAATCTATAATAAAGATTTTTCAGCTTATAGCAAAGGGCGACCAAATCTACATACTTTATATTGGAAA
GCGCTGTTTGATGAGAGAAATCTTCAAGATGTGGTTTATAAGCTAAATGGTGAGGCAGAGCTTTTTTATC
GTAAACAATCAATACCTAAAAAAATCACTCACCCAGCTAAAGAGGCAATAGCTAATAAAAACAAAGATAA
TCCTAAAAAAGAGAGTGTTTTTGAATATGATTTAATCAAAGATAAACGCTTTACTGAAGATAAGTTTTTC
TTTCACTGTCCTATTACAATCAATTTTAAATCTAGTGGAGCTAATAAGTTTAATGATGAAATCAATTTAT
TGCTAAAAGAAAAAGCAAATGATGTTCATATATTAAGTATAGCTAGAGGTGAAAGACATTTAGCTTACTA
TACTTTGGTAGATGGTAAAGGCAATATCATCAAACAAGATACTTTCAACATCATTGGTAATGATAGAATG
AAAACAAACTACCATGATAAGCTTGCTGCAATAGAGAAAGATAGGGATTCAGCTAGGAAAGACTGGAAAA
AGATAAATAACATCAAAGAGATGAAAGAGGGCTATCTATCTCAGGTAGTTCATGAAATAGCTAAGCTAGT
TATAGAGTATAATGCTATTGTGGTTTTTGAGGATTTAAATTTTGGATTTAAAAGAGGGCGTTTCAAGGTA
GAGAAGCAGGTCTATCAAAAGTTAGAAAAAATGCTAATTGAGAAACTAAACTATCTAGTTTTCAAAGATA
ATGAGTTTGATAAAACTGGGGGAGTGCTTAGAGCTTATCAGCTAACAGCACCTTTTGAGACTTTTAAAAA
GATGGGTAAACAAACAGGTATTATCTACTATGTACCAGCTGGTTTTACTTCAAAAATTTGTCCTGTAACT
GGTTTTGTAAATCAGTTATATCCTAAGTATGAAAGTGTCAGCAAATCTCAAGAGTTCTTTAGTAAGTTTG
ACAAGATTTGTTATAACCTTGATAAGGGCTATTTTGAGTTTAGTTTTGATTATAAAAACTTTGGTGACAA
GGCTGCCAAAGGCAAGTGGACTATAGCTAGCTTTGGGAGTAGATTGATTAACTTTAGAAATTCAGATAAA
AATCATAATTGGGATACTCGAGAAGTTTATCCAACTAAAGAGTTGGAGAAATTGCTAAAAGATTATTCTA
TCGAATATGGGCATGGCGAATGTATCAAAGCAGCTATTTGCGGTGAGAGCGACAAAAAGTTTTTTGCTAA
GCTAACTAGTGTCCTAAATACTATCTTACAAATGCGTAACTCAAAAACAGGTACTGAGTTAGATTATCTA
ATTTCACCAGTAGCAGATGTAAATGGCAATTTCTTTGATTCGCGACAGGCGCCAAAAAATATGCCTCAAG
ATGCTGATGCCAATGGTGCTTATCATATTGGGCTAAAAGGTCTGATGCTACTAGGTAGGATCAAAAATAA
TCAAGAGGGCAAAAAACTCAATTTGGTTATCAAAAATGAAGAGTATTTTGAGTTCGTGCAGAATAGGAAT
AACTAACTCGAGTTGACAGCTAGCTCAGTCCTAGGTATAATGCTAGCGCTGATTTAGGCAAAAACGGGTC
TAAGAACTTTAAATAATTTCTACTGTTGTAGATCAGGGCTCGAGCATGGTGAGGTCTAAGAACTTTAAAT
AATTTCTACTGTTGTAGATGCTACTATTCCTGTGCCTTCAGATAATTCAGTCTAAGAACTTTAAATAATT
TCTACTGTTGTAGATGTCTAGAGCCTTTTGTATTAGTAGCCGGTCTAAGAACTTTAAATAATTTCTACTG
TTGTAGATTAGCGATTTATGAAGGTCATTTTTTTTGTTAACTTCAGGACCTGCAGTCTAGTATAGTCTGG
AACAGCGCACTTACGGGTTGCTGCGCAACCCAAGTGCTACCGGCGCGGCAGCGTGACCCGTGTCGGCGGC
TCCAACGGCTCGCCATCGTCCAGAAAACACGGCTCATCGGGCATCGGCAGGCGCTGCTGCCCGCGCCGTT
CCCATTCCTCCGTTTCGGTCAAGGCTGGCAGGTCTGGTTCCATGCCCGGAATGCCGGGCTGGCTGGGCGG
CTCCTCGCCGGGGCCGGTCGGTAGTTGCTACTCGCCCGGATACAGGGTCGGGATGCGGCGCAGGTCGCCA
TGCCCCAACAGCGATTCGTCCTGGTCGTCGTGATCAACCACCACGGCGGCACTGAACACCGACAGGCGCA
ACTGGTCGCGGGGCTGGCCCCACGCCACGCGGTCATTGACCACGTAGGCCGACACGGTGCCGGGGCCGTT
GAGCTTCACGACGGAGATCCAGCGCTCGGCCACCAAGTCCTTGACTGCGTATTGGACCGTCCGCAAAGAA
CGTCCGATGAGCTTGGAAAGTGTCTTCTGGCTGACCACCACGGCGTTCTGGTGGCCCATCTGCGCCACGA
GGTGATGCAGCAGCATTGCCGCCGTGGGTTTCCTCGCAATAAGCCCGGCCCACGCCTCATGCGCTTTGCG
TTCCGTTTGCACCCAGTGACCGGGCTTGTTCTTGGCTTGAATGCCGATTTCTCTGGACTGCGTGGCCATG
CTTATCTCCATGCGGTAGGGGTGCCGCACGGTTGCGGCACCATGCGCAATCAGCTGCAACTTTTTGGCAG
CGCGACAACAATTATGCGTTGCGTAAAAGTGGCAGTCAATTACAGATTTTCTTTAACCTACGCAATGAGC
TATTGCGGGGGGTGCCGCAATGAGCTGTTGCGTACCCCCCTTTTTTAAGTTGTTGATTTTTAAGTCTTTC
GCATTTCGCCCTATATCTAGTTCTTTGGTGCCCAAAGAAGGGCACCCCTGCGGGGTTCCCCCACGCCTTC
GGCGCGGCTCCCCCTCCGGCAAAAAGTGGCCCCTCCGGGGCTTGTTGATCGACTGCGCGGCCTTCGGCCT
TGCCCAAGGTGGCGCTGCCCCCTTGGAACCCCCGCACTCGCCGCCGTGAGGCTCGGGGGGCAGGCGGGCG
GGCTTCGCCCTTCGACTGCCCCCACTCGCATAGGCTTGGGTCGTTCCAGGCGCGTCAAGGCCAAGCCGCT
GCGCGGTCGCTGCGCGAGCCTTGACCCGCCTTCCACTTGGTGTCCAACCGGCAAGCGAAGCGCGCAGGCC
GCAGGCCGGAGGCTTTTCCCCAGAGAAAATTAAAAAAATTGATGGGGCAAGGCCGCAGGCCGCGCAGTTG
GAGCCGGTGGGTATGTGGTCGAAGGCTGGGTAGCCGGTGGGCAATCCCTGTGGTCAAGCTCGTGGGCTGG
CGCAGCCTGTCCATCAGCTTGTCCAGCAGGGTTGTCCACGGGCCGAGCGAAGCGAGCCAGCCGGTGGCCG
CTCGCGGCCATCGTCCACATATCCACGGGCTGGCAAGGGAGCGCAGCGACCGCGCAGGGCGAAGCCCGGA
GAGCAAGCCCGTAGGGCGCCGCAGCCGCCGTAGGCGGTCACGACTTTGCGAAGCAAAGTCTAGTGAGTAT
ACTCAAGCATTGAGTGGCCCGCCGGAGGCACCGCCTTGCGCTGCCCCCGTCGAGCCGGTTGGACACCAAA
AGGGAGGGGCAGGCATGGCGGCATACGCGATCATGCGATGCAAGAAGCTGGCGAAAATGGGCAACGTGGC
GGCCAGTCTCAAGCACGCCTACCGCGAGCGCGAGACGCCCAACGCTGACGCCAGCAGGACGCCAGAGAAC
GAGCACTGGGCGGCCAGCAGCACCGATGAAGCGATGGGCCGACTGCGCGAGTTGCTGCCAGAGAAGCGGC
GCAAGGACGCTGTGTTGGCGGTCGAGTACGTCATGACGGCCAGCCCGGAATGGTGGAAGTCGGCCAGCCA
AGAACAGCAGGCGGCGTTCTTCGAGAAGGCGCACAAGTGGCTGGCGGACAAGTACGGGGCGGATCGCATC
GTGACGGCCAGCATCCACCGTGACGAAACCAGCCCGCACATGACCGCGTTCGTGGTGCCGCTGACGCAGG
ACGGCAGGCTGTCGGCCAAGGAGTTCATCGGCAACAAAGCGCAGATGACCCGCGACCAGACCACGTTTGC
GGCTGCTGTGGCCGATCTAGGGCTGCAACGGGGCATCGAGGGCAGCAAGGCACGTCACACGCGCATTCAG
GCGTTCTACGAGGCCCTGGAGCGGCCACCAGTGGGCCACGTCACCATCAGCCCGCAAGCGGTCGAGCCAC
GCGCCTATGCACCGCAGGGATTGGCCGAAAAGCTGGGAATCTCAAAGCGCGTTGAGACGCCGGAAGCCGT
GGCCGACCGGCTGACAAAAGCGGTTCGGCAGGGGTATGAGCCTGCCCTACAGGCCGCCGCAGGAGCGCGT
GAGATGCGCAAGAAGGCCGATCAAGCCCAAGAGACGGCCCGAGACCTTCGGGAGCGCCTGAAGCCCGTTC
TGGACGCCCTGGGGCCGTTGAATCGGGATATGCAGGCCAAGGCCGCCGCGATCATCAAGGCCGTGGGCGA
AAAGCTGCTGACGGAACAGCGGGAAGTCCAGCGCCAGAAACAGGCCCAGCGCCAGCAGGAACGCGGGCGC
GCACATTTCCCCGAAAAGTGCCACCTGGGATGAATGTCAGCTACTGGGCTATCTGGACAAGGGAAAACGC
AAGCGCAAAGAGAAAGCAGGTAGCTTGCAGTGGGCTTACATGGCGATAGCTAGACTGGGCGGTTTTATGG
ACAGCAAGCGAACCGGAATTGCCAGCTGGGGCGCCCTCTGGTAAGGTTGGGAAGCCCTGCAAAGTAAACT
GGATGGCTTTCTTGCCGCCAAGGATCTGATGGCGCAGGGGATCAAGATTTGATCAAGAGACAGGATGAGG
ATCGTTTCGCATGATTGAACAAGATGGATTGCACGCAGGTTCTCCGGCCGCTTGGGTGGAGAGGCTATTC
GGCTATGACTGGGCACAACAGACAATCGGCTGCTCTGATGCCGCCGTGTTCCGGCTGTCAGCGCAGGGGC
GCCCGGTTCTTTTTGTCAAGACCGACCTGTCCGGTGCCCTGAATGAACTACAGGACGAGGCAGCGCGGCT
ATCGTGGCTGGCCACGACGGGCGTTCCTTGCGCAGCTGTGCTCGACGTTGTCACTGAAGCGGGAAGGGAC
TGGCTGCTATTGGGCGAAGTGCCGGGGCAGGATCTCCTGTCATCTCACCTTGCTCCTGCCGAGAAAGTAT
CCATCATGGCTGATGCAATGCGGCGGCTGCATACGCTTGATCCGGCTACCTGCCCATTCGACCACCAAGC
GAAACATCGCATCGAGCGAGCACGTACTCGGATGGAAGCCGGTCTTGTCGATCAGGATGATCTGGACGAA
GAGCATCAGGGGCTCGCGCCAGCCGAACTGTTCGCCAGGCTCAAGGCGCGCATGCCCGACGGCGAGGATC
TCGTCGTGACCCATGGCGATGCCTGCTTGCCGAATATCATGGTGGAAAATGGCCGCTTTTCTGGATTCAT
CGACTGTGGCCGGCTGGGTGTGGCGGACCGCTATCAGGACATAGCGTTGGCTACCCGTGATATTGCTGAA
GAGCTTGGCGGCGAATGGGCTGACCGCTTCCTCGTGCTTTACGGTATCGCCGCTCCCGATTCGCAGCGCA
TCGCCTTCTATCGCCTT
Features (pLannotate 1.2.2; 9 found; start..end, strand, type, name):
     39..110     +  CDS            ble (fragment): BLE_KLEPN - Experimental evidence at protein level: Swiss-Prot protein existence level 1. Binding protein with a strong affinity to the bleomycin family of antibiotics. Binds to CL990; an antimitotic-antibiotic compound. From Klebsiella pneumoniae.
    145..723     -  CDS            luxI: LUXI_ALIFS - Protein inferred from homology: Swiss-Prot protein existence level 3. Required for the synthesis of OHHL (N-(3-oxohexanoyl)-L- homoserine lactone) also known as VAI or N-(beta-ketocaproyl)homoserine lactone or 3-oxo-N-(tetrahydro-2-oxo-3-furanyl)-hexanamide, an autoinducer molecule which binds to LuxR and thus acts in bioluminescence regulation. From Aliivibrio fischeri (Vibrio fischeri).
    942..1691    +  CDS            luxR: LUXR_ALIFS - Experimental evidence at protein level: Swiss-Prot protein existence level 1. Transcriptional activator of the bioluminescence operon. Binds to the OHHL autoinducer. From Aliivibrio fischeri (Vibrio fischeri).
   1774..5673    +  CDS            cas12a: CS12A_FRATN - Also known as cpf1 From Francisella tularensis subsp. novicida (strain U112).
   5683..5717    +  promoter       J23119 promoter: bacterial promoter (Registry of Standard Biological Parts BBa J23119)
   6057..6719    -  CDS            pBBR1 Rep: replication protein for the broad-host-range plasmid pBBR1 from Bordetella bronchiseptica
   6720..7491    -  rep_origin     pBBR1 oriV: replication origin of the broad-host-range plasmid pBBR1 from Bordetella bronchiseptica; requires the pBBR1 Rep protein for replication
   8655..8939    +  CDS            tnpA (fragment): TN5P_ECOLX - Also known as tnp. Experimental evidence at protein level: Swiss-Prot protein existence level 1. Mediates transposition of transposon Tn5 by a 'cut and paste' mechanism. First, the monomeric transposase binds the 19 bp inverted DNA repeats flanking the transposon. Then, dimerization of the DNA- bound transposase creates a synaptic DNA complex. After nicking of the first DNA strand, excision of the transposon proceeds through a series of intermediates. The transposase then mediates the insertion of the transposon at a new site by strand transfer. The activity of the wild- type tran
   8971..15      +  CDS            neo (across the origin): KKA2_KLEPN - Also known as kan, nptII. Experimental evidence at protein level: Swiss-Prot protein existence level 1. Resistance to kanamycin, neomycin, paromomycin, ribostamycin, butirosin and gentamicin B. From Klebsiella pneumoniae.
