[The description below was written by a language model from this plasmid's Addgene catalogue record and pLannotate feature annotations shown in this document.]
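Description:
pQdCas12a.sggfp(B) is a roughly 9.7 kb bacterial CRISPR interference plasmid built on the broad-host-range pBBRMCS2 backbone. It replicates from the pBBR1 oriV with its cognate pBBR1 Rep protein, is recorded as low copy, and is selected with kanamycin through the Tn5-derived neo (nptII) gene. The short ble and tnpA fragments flanking neo in the annotation are probably leftovers of the same Tn5 region rather than functional genes. The record notes stable maintenance in both E. coli and Pseudomonas putida, consistent with the pBBR1 replicon's host range.

The payload couples a Vibrio fischeri quorum-sensing module to a catalytically dead Cas12a. luxI, on the reverse strand, encodes the synthase for the acyl-homoserine lactone autoinducer, and the divergently oriented luxR, described in the record as a mutated version, encodes the activator that binds it. Downstream lies the Francisella novicida cas12a (cpf1) coding sequence, described as dCas12a, which the catalogue states is driven by the LuxR-dependent pLuxI quorum-sensing promoter; this promoter is not itself annotated in the feature table. A constitutive J23119 promoter follows the cas12a gene and presumably drives the guide RNA, "design B", targeting gfp, although the guide is also not annotated.

In this arrangement, autoinducer accumulates as the culture grows, LuxR activates dCas12a expression, and the guide-loaded protein binds gfp and blocks its transcription without cutting. The result is autonomous, cell-density-dependent repression. The associated work concerns optimization of a quorum-sensing CRISPRi circuit for dynamic control of metabolic pathways, where gfp likely acts as a reporter target for characterizing circuit behaviour.
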