Addgene plasmid #236040: pQdCas12a.sggfp(B)
Purpose: The plasmid pQdCas12a.sggfp(B) expresses the dCas12a endonuclease and the sgRNA (design B) targeting the gfp gene.
Depositing lab: Radhakrishnan Mahadevan. Depositing organization: University of Toronto. Publication: Model-Based Optimization of a qCRISPRi Circuit for Dynamic Control of Metabolic Pathways. Golla SA, Abo-Hashesh M, Gupta D, Liu Y, Mahadevan R. ACS Synth Biol. 2025 Oct 17;14(10):3890-3898. doi: 10.1021/acssynbio.5c00095. Epub 2025 Sep 29. PubMed 41021780.
Backbone
  Vector backbone: pBBRMCS2
  Backbone size w/o insert (bp): 4218
  Total vector size (bp): 9746
  Vector type: CRISPR
Growth in bacteria
  Bacterial resistance: Kanamycin, 50 μg/mL
  Growth temperature: 37°C
  Growth strain: DH5alpha
  Growth instructions: the plasmid is stable in both 30 and 37 centigrade in E. coli. the plasmid is stable in 30 centigrade in P. putida.
  Copy number: Low Copy
Gene/Insert
  Gene/Insert name: quorum sensing cassette luxI, mutated luxR, and the LuxR-dependent promoter pLuxI , dCas12a and sgRNA design (B) of gfp gene
  gRNA/shRNA sequence: agatcagggctcgagcatggtgag
  Promoter: quorum sensing promoter
  Cloning method: Ligation Independent Cloning
  Sequencing primers: 5′ AGGATCTCGTCGTGACCCATG; 3′ AAACGGAGGAATGGGAACG
Terms and licenses: Academic/Nonprofit Terms; Industry Terms: Not Available to Industry
How to cite: pQdCas12a.sggfp(B) was a gift from Radhakrishnan Mahadevan (Addgene plasmid # 236040 ; http://n2t.net/addgene:236040 ; RRID:Addgene_236040)
